>Addgene plasmid #13916 | pBS cCollagen XII (CT#1051) | addgene full sequence | sequence record 315249 | Addgene NGS Result
CACCTAAATTGTAAGCGTTAATATTTTGTTAAAATTCGCGTTAAATTTTTGTTAAATCAGCTCATTTTTT
AACCAATAGGCCGAAATCGGCAAAATCCCTTATAAATCAAAAGAATAGACCGAGATAGGGT
[37 nt withheld, positions 132-168]
AAAGAACGTGGACTCCAACGTCAAAGG
[49 nt withheld, positions 196-244]
T
[91 nt withheld, positions 246-336]
G
[124 nt withheld, positions 338-461]
CCCATTCGCCATTCAGGCTGCGCAACTGTTGGGAAGGGCGATCGGTGCGGGCCTCTTCGCTATTACGCCA
GCTGGCGAAAGGGGGATGTGCTGCAAGGCGATTAAGTTGGGTAACGCCAGGGTTTTCCCAGTCACGACGT
TGTAAAACGACGGCCAGTGAGCGCGCGTAATACGACTCACTATAGGGCGAATTGGAGCTCCACCGCGGTG
GCGGCCGCGGCTGCAGTCCGGCCCCTGGGCGAGTGAAGGGGTACAAAGTTACTTTCCACCCTACTGAAGA
TGACAGGAATCTTGGAGAATTAATTGTGGGACCCTATGACAGCACTGTGGTTTTGGAGGAACTTAGGGCA
GGAACTACCTATAAGGTAAATGTTTTTGGAATGTTTGATGGAGGAGAAAGCAACCCCCTGGTTGGACAAG
AGATGACCACTCTTTCAGACACTACCACGGAGCCATTTTTATCTAGAGGTTTAGAATGTAGAACCAGAGC
AGAAGCTGATATCGTGCTACTGGTGGATGGCTCATGGAGTATCGGGAGGCCAAATTTTAAAACTGTCAGG
AACTTCATTTCCCGTATTGTTGAAGTTTTTGATATTGGTCCTGACAAAGTACAGATTGGTCTTGCACAGT
ATAGCGGAGATCCCAGGACAGAATGGAATCTCAATGCTTACCGAACGAAAGAGGCTTTGTTAGAGGCAGT
AACCAACTTACCATACAAAGGAGGCAATACTCTAACAGGAATGGCCTTGGATTTCATCTTAAAAAACAAC
TTTAAACAAGAAGCAGGCTTGAGGCCCAGAGCTCGCAAAATTGGTGTTCTCATTACTGATGGTAAATCAC
AAGACGACGTAGTGACCCCTTCAAGAAGACTCAGAGATGAGGGAGTAGAACTTTATGCAATTGGTATTAA
AAACGCAAAAAAAGAATTCGATATCAAGCTTATCGATACCGTCGACCTCGAGGGGGGGCCCGGTACCCAG
CTTTTGTTCCCTTTAGTGAGGGTTAATTGCGCGCTTGGCGTAATCATGGTCATAGCTGTTTCCTGTGTGA
AATTGTTATCCGCTCACAATTCCACACAACATACGAGCCGGGAGCATAAAGTGTAAAGCCTGGGGTGCCT
AATGAGTGAGCTAACTCACATTAATTGCGTTGCGCTCACTGCCCGCTTTCCAGTCGGGAAACCTGTCGTG
CCAGCTGCATTAATGAATCGGCCAACGCGCGGGGAGAGGCGGTTTGCGTATTGGGCGCTCTTCCGCTTCC
TCGCTCACTGACTCGCTGCGCTCGGTCGTTCGGCTGCGGCGAGCGGTATCAGCTCACTCAAAGGCGGTAA
TACGGTTATCCACAGAATCAGGGGATAACGCAGGAAAGAACATGTGAGCAAAAGGCCAGCAAAAGGCCAG
GAACCGTAAAAAGGCCGCGTTGCTGGCGTTTTTCCATAGGCTCCGCCCCCCTGACGAGCATCACAAAAAT
CGACGCTCAAGTCAGAGGTGGCGAAACCCGACAGGACTATAAAGATACCAGGCGTTTCCCCCTGGAAGCT
CCCTCGTGCGCTCTCCTGTTCCGACCCTGCCGCTTACCGGATACCTGTCCGCCTTTCTCCCTTCGGGAAG
CGTGGCGCTTTCTCATAGCTCACGCTGTAGGTATCTCAGTTCGGTGTAGGTCGTTCGCTCCAAGCTGGGC
TGTGTGCACGAACCCCCCGTTCAGCCCGACCGCTGCGCCTTATCCGGTAACTATCGTCTTGAGTCCAACC
CGGTAAGACACGACTTATCGCCACTGGCAGCAGCCACTGGTAACAGGATTAGCAGAGCGAGGTATGTAGG
CGGTGCTACAGAGTTCTTGAAGTGGTGGCCTAACTACGGCTACACTAGAAGAACAGTATTTGGTATCTGC
GCTCTGCTGAAGCCAGTTACCTTCGGAAAAAGAGTTGGTAGCTCTTGATCCGGCAAACAAACCACCGCTG
GTAGCGGTGGTTTTTTTGTTTGCAAGCAGCAGATTACGCGCAGAAAAAAAGGATCTCAAGAAGATCCTTT
GATCTTTTCTACGGGGTCTGACGCTCAGTGGAACGAAAACTCACGTTAAGGGATTTTGGTCATGAGATTA
TCAAAAAGGATCTTCACCTAGATCCTTTTAAATTAAAAATGAAGTTTTAAATCAATCTAAAGTATATATG
AGTAAACTTGGTCTGACAGTTACCAATGCTTAATCAGTGAGGCACCTATCTCAGCGATCTGTCTATTTCG
TTCATCCATAGTTGCCTGACTCCCCGTCGTGTAGATAACTACGATACGGGAGGGCTTACCATCTGGCCCC
AGTGCTGCAATGATACCGCGAGACCCACGCTCACCGGCTCCAGATTTATCAGCAATAAACCAGCCAGCCG
GAAGGGCCGAGCGCAGAAGTGGTCCTGCAACTTTATCCGCCTCCATCCAGTCTATTAATTGTTGCCGGGA
AGCTAGAGTAAGTAGTTCGCCAGTTAATAGTTTGCGCAACGTTGTTGCCATTGCTACAGGCATCGTGGTG
TCACGCTCGTCGTTTGGTATGGCTTCATTCAGCTCCGGTTCCCAACGATCAAGGCGAGTTACATGATCCC
CCATGTTGTGCAAAAAAGCGGTTAGCTCCTTCGGTCCTCCGATCGTTGTCAGAAGTAAGTTGGCCGCAGT
GTTATCACTCATGGTTATGGCAGCACTGCATAATTCTCTTACTGTCATGCCATCCGTAAGATGCTTTTCT
GTGACTGGTGAGTACTCAACCAAGTCATTCTGAGAATAGTGTATGCGGCGACCGAGTTGCTCTTGCCCGG
CGTCAATACGGGATAATACCGCGCCACATAGCAGAACTTTAAAAGTGCTCATCATTGGAAAACGTTCTTC
GGGGCGAAAACTCTCAAGGATCTTACCGCTGTTGAGATCCAGTTCGATGTAACCCACTCGTGCACCCAAC
TGATCTTCAGCATCTTTTACTTTCACCAGCGTTTCTGGGTGAGCAAAAACAGGAAGGCAAAATGCCGCAA
AAAAGGGAATAAGGGCGACACGGAAATGTTGAATACTCATACTCTTCCTTTTTCAATATTATTGAAGCAT
TTATCAGGGTTATTGTCTCATGAGCGGATACATATTTGAATGTATTTAGAAAAATAAACAAATAGGGGTT
CCGCGCACATTTCCCCGAAAAGTGC
Features (pLannotate 1.2.2; 14 found; start..end, strand, type, name):
     33..461     -  rep_origin     f1 ori (sequence partly withheld): f1 bacteriophage origin of replication; arrow indicates direction of (+) strand synthesis
    466..621     -  CDS            lacZα (fragment): LacZα fragment of β-galactosidase; lacZ fragment
    629..647     +  promoter       T7 promoter: promoter for bacteriophage T7 RNA polymerase
    656..679     +  misc_feature   MCS (fragment): pBluescript multiple cloning site
    689..1378    +  CDS            COCA1_NOTVI (fragment): Experimental evidence at transcript level: Swiss-Prot protein existence level 2. Type XII collagen interacts with type I collagen-containing fibrils, the COL1 domain could be associated with the surface of the fibrils, and the COL2 and NC3 domains may be localized in the perifibrillar matrix (By similarity). Could play a developmental role in regeneration. From Notophthalmus viridescens (Eastern newt) (Triturus viridescens).
   1385..1438    +  misc_feature   MCS (fragment): pBluescript multiple cloning site
   1451..1469    -  promoter       T3 promoter: promoter for bacteriophage T3 RNA polymerase
   1514..1530    -  protein_bind   lac operator: The lac repressor binds to the lac operator to inhibit transcription in E. coli. This inhibition can be relieved by adding lactose or isopropyl-β-D-thiogalactopyranoside (IPTG). lac repressor encoded by lacI
   1538..1568    -  promoter       lac promoter: promoter for the E. coli lac operon
   1583..1604    -  protein_bind   CAP binding site: CAP binding activates transcription in the presence of cAMP. E. coli catabolite activator protein
   1617..1709    -  CDS            lacI (fragment): lac repressor; lacI; The lac repressor binds to the lac operator to inhibit transcription in E. coli. This inhibition can be relieved by adding lactose or isopropyl-β-D-thiogalactopyranoside (IPTG).
   1892..2480    -  rep_origin     ori: high-copy-number ColE1/pMB1/pBR322/pUC origin of replication
   2651..3511    -  CDS            AmpR: β-lactamase; bla; confers resistance to ampicillin, carbenicillin, and related antibiotics
   3512..3616    -  promoter       AmpR promoter: bla
