[The description below was written by a language model from this plasmid's Addgene catalogue record and pLannotate feature annotations shown in this document.]
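Description:
pBS cCollagen XII (CT#1051) is a small pBluescript KS-based phagemid carrying a partial chicken (Gallus gallus) collagen XII (COL12A1) cDNA. The depositor's comment indicates that the fragment derives from a chicken EST clone. The backbone is a standard high-copy E. coli cloning vector. It replicates from a ColE1/pUC-type origin, is selected with ampicillin through the bla (AmpR) gene and its own promoter, and carries an f1 origin that allows single-stranded DNA production with helper phage. The full sequenced record is about 3.6 kb, so the insert is only several hundred base pairs rather than a full-length collagen XII coding sequence.

The insert sits in the pBluescript multiple cloning site, splitting the lacZα region, whose remnants lie on either side along with the lac promoter, lac operator and CAP binding site. NotI is recorded as the 5′ cloning site. Automated annotation labels a roughly 690 bp stretch as a fragment matching newt collagen XII. This reflects a best homology hit in the protein database rather than the source organism, which the catalogue gives as chicken. The fragment is flanked by opposing T7 and T3 bacteriophage promoters, which also serve as sequencing primer sites and allow in vitro transcription of either strand.

Although the plasmid is catalogued as a bacterial expression vector, this arrangement is typical of a riboprobe template. The record does not state the use directly and defers to the associated publication, a study of somitic muscle, cartilage and tendon lineage interactions. In that context a collagen XII probe would plausibly mark tendon or connective tissue by in situ hybridisation.
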