Addgene plasmid #13916: pBS cCollagen XII (CT#1051)
Depositing lab: Cliff Tabin. Depositing organization: Harvard Medical School. Publication: Genetic analysis of interactions between the somitic muscle, cartilage and tendon cell lineages during mouse development. Brent AE, Braun T, Tabin CJ. Development. 2005 Feb . 132(3):515-28. 10.1242/dev.01605 PubMed 15634692.
Backbone
  Vector backbone: pBS KS
  Backbone size w/o insert (bp): 3000
  Vector type: Bacterial Expression
Growth in bacteria
  Bacterial resistance: Ampicillin, 100 μg/mL
  Growth temperature: 37°C
  Growth strain: DH5alpha
  Copy number: High Copy
Gene/Insert
  Gene/Insert name: Collagen XII
  Species: G. gallus (chicken)
  Entrez Gene: COL12A1
  Cloning method: Restriction Enzyme; 5′ cloning site NotI (not destroyed)
  Sequencing primers: 5′ T7; 3′ T3
Terms and licenses: Academic/Nonprofit Terms; Industry Terms: Not Available to Industry
Depositor comments: ChEST280l8 See the associated publication for information on the experimental use of this plasmid.
How to cite: pBS cCollagen XII (CT#1051) was a gift from Cliff Tabin (Addgene plasmid # 13916 ; http://n2t.net/addgene:13916 ; RRID:Addgene_13916)
